>Addgene plasmid #100366 | pCMV_mEm_4GS_LF82_686 | addgene full sequence | sequence record 209617 | Addgene NGS Result
GAGTTCGAGCTTGCATGCCTGCAGGTCGTTACATAACTTACGGTAAATGGCCCGCCTGGCTGACCGCCCA
ACGACCCCCGCCCATTGACGTCAATAATGACGTATGTTCCCATAGTAACGCCAATAGGGACTTTCCATTG
ACGTCAATGGGTGGAGTATTTACGGTAAACTGCCCACTTGGCAGTACATCAAGTGTATCATATGCCAAGT
ACGCCCCCTATTGACGTCAATGACGGTAAATGGCCCGCCTGGCATTATGCCCAGTACATGACCTTATGGG
ACTTTCCTACTTGGCAGTACATCTACGTATTAGTCATCGCTATTACCATGGTGATGCGGTTTTGGCAGTA
CATCAATGGGCGTGGATAGCGGTTTGACTCACGGGGATTTCCAAGTCTCCACCCCATTGACGTCAATGGG
AGTTTGTTTTGGCACCAAAATCAACGGGACTTTCCAAAATGTCGTAACAACTCCGCCCCATTGACGCAAA
TGGGCGGTAGGCGTGTACGGTGGGAGGTCTATATAAGCAGAGCTCGTTTAGTGAACCGTCAGATCGCCTG
GAGACGCCATCCACGCTGTTTTGACCTCCATAGAAGACACCGGGACCGATCCAGCCTCCGGACTCTAGAG
GATCCGGTACTAGAGGAACTGAAAAACCAGAAAGTTAACTGGTAAGTTTAGTCTTTTTGTCTTTTATTTC
AGGTCCCGGATCCGGTGGTGGTGCAAATCAAAGAACTGCTCCTCAGTGGATGTTGCCTTTACTTCTAGGC
CTGTACGGAAGTGTTACTTCTGCTCTAAAAGCTGCGGAATTGTACCCGCGGGCCCACCATGGTGAGCAAG
GGCGAGGAGCTGTTCACCGGGGTGGTGCCCATCCTGGTCGAGCTGGACGGCGACGTAAACGGCCACAAGT
TCAGCGTGTCCGGCGAGGGCGAGGGCGATGCCACCTACGGCAAGCTGACCCTGAAGTTCATCTGCACCAC
CGGCAAGCTGCCCGTGCCCTGGCCCACCCTCGTGACCACCTTGACCTACGGCGTGCAGTGCTTCGCCCGC
TACCCCGACCACATGAAGCAGCACGACTTCTTCAAGTCCGCCATGCCCGAAGGCTACGTCCAGGAGCGCA
CCATCTTCTTCAAGGACGACGGCAACTACAAGACCCGCGCCGAGGTGAAGTTCGAGGGCGACACCCTGGT
GAACCGCATCGAGCTGAAGGGCATCGACTTCAAGGAGGACGGCAACATCCTGGGGCACAAGCTGGAGTAC
AACTACAACAGCCACAAGGTCTATATCACCGCCGACAAGCAGAAGAACGGCATCAAGGTGAACTTCAAGA
CCCGCCACAACATCGAGGACGGCAGCGTGCAGCTCGCCGACCACTACCAGCAGAACACCCCCATCGGCGA
CGGCCCCGTGCTGCTGCCCGACAACCACTACCTGAGCACCCAGTCCAAGCTGAGCAAAGACCCCAACGAG
AAGCGCGATCACATGGTCCTGCTGGAGTTCGTGACCGCCGCCGGGATCACTCTCGGCATGGACGAGCTGT
ACAAGCGAATTGGTGGAGGGGGCGGTTCCGGTGGCGGAGGTTCCCGAATTCGTCGACGGAGATCTGATAT
GATTGGCGTGAAGTCCTGCGGTGGTCCTAAGCAGACGCCGGATTCGGCGGATAATACCACTGTTGCCGAC
CTGACTCAGGAGGAACTGCGCATTCTCGGCATCGAGGGCGACACGCCGCAGGATACGCTGCGTACGCTGG
TTGGACGTATTAAAACCATTCAGACGAATCAGGAAAATCTGGAGAAACAGAATGTTGCACTGGCAGAAGA
AAATGCCCGGTTGCAAAACAAGGGCAATAACGTGGACGGGCGCATCAATGATGCGGTGAATGCCGCCAAA
CAGGAGAGTACCCAGGCGCAGCAAAAACTTCAGGCTGAACAGCAGCGGCTGGCTGGCCTGCTGGAATCAC
TGAAAAATACCGTTCCCGGCCCGGGAGCGGGCAGCAATACTTCCGCAGGCAGTGACTTACCTGTCGGGCT
GGGGCTGGGGCTGGAAGATGCCGGGCAGGCCGAAACGGTGGCGCAGGGTACGCTCTGGATTGAACCGCAG
GATGGTGTACAACTGGATCGCAACGGCAAACCGGTGACCGGTGCAGCAGCTGCGACCAATGGCACTGGCA
CATTCCAGTTCCCCACGGCGTTCGGTGGGCTGAATGACAACGCGATCACTCGTCAGAAAGCCGAACTGGA
TCGTAATGCGAAAAATCAGCAGGCCATTGAGGAAACCGATCTGCCGGTTTATACCCTGCCGGAAAACTCC
ACGCTGGTTGGTAGCCAGGCCATGACCGCCCTGCTGGGGCGCGTGCCGATTGATGGCAAAGTCACCGACC
CCTATCCCTTTAAAGTGCTTATTGGTAAAGAGAACCTGACCGCCAACGGCATCGAGCTGCCAGATGTCGA
AGGCGCGATTGTGTCCGGTACGGCCACCGGCGACTGGGTGTTGTCCTGTGTACGCGGTGAAGTTCACTCC
ATTACGTTTGTCTTCACTGATGGCACGGTACGCACGGTACCGCAGTCGGCAAAATCCAGCGATGGCAGCA
ATGGAAAATCCAATGGCGGCAGTATTGGCTGGTTGTCCGATGAGCACGGTATTCCGTGCCTGTCCGGCGA
CCGCAAAAGCAACGCCTCAACTTACCTCCCCACGTTATTTGCGCTGTCTGCTGCCGGTGCGGCCTCTGAT
GTGATGTCCGAAAGCCAGACCACGACCACCACTGACGGAACGTCCATCACCAGTACGTTGACCGGCAGCG
CCGGACAGGCTGCGCTGGGCAAGGCGTTATCCGGCGGCACGAACGAGCTGGCGGAATGGGTGAAAGCGCG
ATACGGCCAGATGTTTGATGCGATTTACGTTCCTCCCGGCGCGAATGTTGCTGTGCATATTACCCGCCAG
ATCCCGATTGATTACGAAGAGAAGGGCCGCAAGGTCAAATACGATTTTGATGTCAGCCAGCAACACGAGC
TGGATTGAATCGGTACCCTCGAGAAGCTTGCGGCCGCGGGGATCCAGACATGATAAGATACATTGATGAG
TTTGGACAAACCACAACTAGAATGCAGTGAAAAAAATGCTTTATTTGTGAAATTTGTGATGCTATTGCTT
TATTTGTAACCATTATAAGCTGCAATAAACAAGTTAACAACAACAATTGCATTCATTTTATGTTTCAGGT
TCAGGGGGAGGTGTGGGAGGTTTTTTCGGATCCTCTAGAGTCGATCTGCAGGCATGCTAGCTTGGCGTAA
TCATGGTCATAGCTGTTTCCTGTGTGAAATTGTTATCCGCTCACAATTCCACACAACATACGAGCCGGAA
GCATAAAGTGTAAAGCCTGGGGTGCCTAATGAGTGAGCTAACTCACATTAATTGCGTTGCGCTCACTGCC
CGCTTTCCAGTCGGGAAACCTGTCGTGCCAGCTGCATTAATGAATCGGCCAACGCGCGGGGAGAGGCGGT
TTGCGTATTGGGCGCTCTTCCGCTTCCTCGCTCACTGACTCGCTGCGCTCGGTCGTTCGGCTGCGGCGAG
CGGTATCAGCTCACTCAAAGGCGGTAATACGGTTATCCACAGAATCAGGGGATAACGCAGGAAAGAACAT
GTGAGCAAAAGGCCAGCAAAAGGCCAGGAACCGTAAAAAGGCCGCGTTGCTGGCGTTTTTCCATAGGCTC
CGCCCCCCTGACGAGCATCACAAAAATCGACGCTCAAGTCAGAGGTGGCGAAACCCGACAGGACTATAAA
GATACCAGGCGTTTCCCCCTGGAAGCTCCCTCGTGCGCTCTCCTGTTCCGACCCTGCCGCTTACCGGATA
CCTGTCCGCCTTTCTCCCTTCGGGAAGCGTGGCGCTTTCTCATAGCTCACGCTGTAGGTATCTCAGTTCG
GTGTAGGTCGTTCGCTCCAAGCTGGGCTGTGTGCACGAACCCCCCGTTCAGCCCGACCGCTGCGCCTTAT
CCGGTAACTATCGTCTTGAGTCCAACCCGGTAAGACACGACTTATCGCCACTGGCAGCAGCCACTGGTAA
CAGGATTAGCAGAGCGAGGTATGTAGGCGGTGCTACAGAGTTCTTGAAGTGGTGGCCTAACTACGGCTAC
ACTAGAAGAACAGTATTTGGTATCTGCGCTCTGCTGAAGCCAGTTACCTTCGGAAAAAGAGTTGGTAGCT
CTTGATCCGGCAAACAAACCACCGCTGGTAGCGGTGGTTTTTTTGTTTGCAAGCAGCAGATTACGCGCAG
AAAAAAAGGATCTCAAGAAGATCCTTTGATCTTTTCTACGGGGTCTGACGCTCAGTGGAACGAAAACTCA
CGTTAAGGGATTTTGGTCATGAGATTATCAAAAAGGATCTTCACCTAGATCCTTTTAAATTAAAAATGAA
GTTTTAAATCAATCTAAAGTATATATGAGTAAACTTGGTCTGACAGTTACCAATGCTTAATCAGTGAGGC
ACCTATCTCAGCGATCTGTCTATTTCGTTCATCCATAGTTGCCTGACTCCCCGTCGTGTAGATAACTACG
ATACGGGAGGGCTTACCATCTGGCCCCAGTGCTGCAATGATACCGCGAGACCCACGCTCACCGGCTCCAG
ATTTATCAGCAATAAACCAGCCAGCCGGAAGGGCCGAGCGCAGAAGTGGTCCTGCAACTTTATCCGCCTC
CATCCAGTCTATTAATTGTTGCCGGGAAGCTAGAGTAAGTAGTTCGCCAGTTAATAGTTTGCGCAACGTT
GTTGCCATTGCTACAGGCATCGTGGTGTCACGCTCGTCGTTTGGTATGGCTTCATTCAGCTCCGGTTCCC
AACGATCAAGGCGAGTTACATGATCCCCCATGTTGTGCAAAAAAGCGGTTAGCTCCTTCGGTCCTCCGAT
CGTTGTCAGAAGTAAGTTGGCCGCAGTGTTATCACTCATGGTTATGGCAGCACTGCATAATTCTCTTACT
GTCATGCCATCCGTAAGATGCTTTTCTGTGACTGGTGAGTACTCAACCAAGTCATTCTGAGAATAGTGTA
TGCGGCGACCGAGTTGCTCTTGCCCGGCGTCAATACGGGATAATACCGCGCCACATAGCAGAACTTTAAA
AGTGCTCATCATTGGAAAACGTTCTTCGGGGCGAAAACTCTCAAGGATCTTACCGCTGTTGAGATCCAGT
TCGATGTAACCCACTCGTGCACCCAACTGATCTTCAGCATCTTTTACTTTCACCAGCGTTTCTGGGTGAG
CAAAAACAGGAAGGCAAAATGCCGCAAAAAAGGGAATAAGGGCGACACGGAAATGTTGAATACTCATACT
CTTCCTTTTTCAATATTATTGAAGCATTTATCAGGGTTATTGTCTCATGAGCGGATACATATTTGAATGT
ATTTAGAAAAATAAACAAATAGGGGTTCCGCGCACATTTCCCCGAAAAGTGCCACCTGACGTCTAAGAAA
CCATTATTATCATGACATTAACCTATAAAAATAGGCGTATCACGAGGCCCTTTCGTCTCGCGCGTTTCGG
TGATGACGGTGAAAACCTCTGACACATGCAGCTCCCGGAGACGGTCACAGCTTGTCTGTAAGCGGATGCC
GGGAGCAGACAAGCCCGTCAGGGCGCGTCAGCGGGTGTTGGCGGGTGTCGGGGCTGGCTTAACTATGCGG
CATCAGAGCAGATTGTACTGAGAGTGCACCATATGCGGTGTGAAATACCGCACAGATGCGTAAGGAGAAA
ATACCGCATCAGGCGCCATTCGCCATTCAGGCTGCGCAACTGTTGGGAAGGGCGATCGGTGCGGGCCTCT
TCGCTATTACGCCAGCTGGCGAAAGGGGGATGTGCTGCAAGGCGATTAAGTTGGGTAACGCCAGGGTTTT
CCCAGTCACGACGTTGTAAAACGACGGCCAGT
Features (pLannotate 1.2.2; 16 found; start..end, strand, type, name):
      8..28      -  misc_feature   MCS (fragment): pUC18/19 multiple cloning site
     27..330     +  enhancer       CMV enhancer: human cytomegalovirus immediate early enhancer
    331..534     +  promoter       CMV promoter: human cytomegalovirus (CMV) immediate early promoter
    672..768     +  intron         SV40 intron: modified SV40 intron with splice donor and acceptor sites
    829..1545    +  CDS            mEmerald: mEmerald is a basic (constitutively fluorescent) green fluorescent protein published in 1998, derived from Aequorea victoria. It is reported to be a very rapidly-maturing monomer with moderate acid sensitivity.
   3051..3185    -  polyA_signal   SV40 poly(A) signal: SV40 polyadenylation signal
   3320..3336    -  protein_bind   lac operator: The lac repressor binds to the lac operator to inhibit transcription in E. coli. This inhibition can be relieved by adding lactose or isopropyl-β-D-thiogalactopyranoside (IPTG). lac repressor encoded by lacI
   3344..3374    -  promoter       lac promoter: promoter for the E. coli lac operon
   3389..3410    -  protein_bind   CAP binding site: CAP binding activates transcription in the presence of cAMP. E. coli catabolite activator protein
   3423..3515    -  CDS            lacI (fragment): lac repressor; lacI; The lac repressor binds to the lac operator to inhibit transcription in E. coli. This inhibition can be relieved by adding lactose or isopropyl-β-D-thiogalactopyranoside (IPTG).
   3698..4286    -  rep_origin     ori: high-copy-number ColE1/pMB1/pBR322/pUC origin of replication
   4457..5317    -  CDS            AmpR: β-lactamase; bla; confers resistance to ampicillin, carbenicillin, and related antibiotics
   5318..5422    -  promoter       AmpR promoter: bla
   5517..5552    +  CDS            rop (fragment): Rop protein, which maintains plasmids at low copy number; rop
   5654..5753    +  misc_feature   bom (fragment): basis of mobility region from pBR322
   5759..2       -  CDS            lacZα (fragment) (across the origin): LacZα fragment of β-galactosidase; lacZ fragment
