[The description below was written by a language model from this plasmid's Addgene catalogue record and pLannotate feature annotations shown in this document.]
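Description:
pCMV_mEm_4GS_LF82_686 is a mammalian expression plasmid built on a pCMV backbone that drives production of an Escherichia coli LF82 open reading frame, LF82_686, fused to the green fluorescent protein mEmerald. It is maintained in E. coli through a high-copy ColE1/pUC-type origin and selected with ampicillin via the β-lactamase gene and its native promoter. The sequenced record is about 5.9 kb, consistent with the stated 4.5 kb backbone plus a 1.4 kb insert. No mammalian selection marker is annotated, so the plasmid appears suited to transient transfection. Scattered fragments of lacZα, lacI, rop, the bom region, a pUC polylinker and a lac promoter/operator are remnants of the cloning-vector ancestry and have no evident role in the expression cassette.

The expression unit consists of the human cytomegalovirus immediate-early enhancer and promoter, followed by a modified SV40 intron that supplies splice donor and acceptor sites to aid transcript processing, then the mEmerald coding sequence. The bacterial insert itself is not annotated in the feature table, but the unannotated interval between mEmerald and the SV40 polyadenylation signal matches its expected position and size, in line with the record's statement that mEmerald is an N-terminal tag carried on the backbone. The "4GS" in the name suggests a glycine-serine linker between tag and insert, although the record does not describe it. The insert was introduced by ligation-independent cloning. The function of LF82_686 is not stated. The associated publication describes a multi-phenotypic imaging screen in HeLa cells that identifies candidate bacterial effectors by exogenous expression, so the fluorescent fusion presumably serves to visualise the protein's localisation and effects in host cells.
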