Addgene plasmid #100366: pCMV_mEm_4GS_LF82_686
Purpose: Mammalian expression of E. coli LF82_686 CDS fused to mEmerald
Depositing lab: Alan Huett. Depositing organization: University of Nottingham. Publication: A multi-phenotypic imaging screen to identify bacterial effectors by exogenous expression in a HeLa cell line. Collins A, Huett A. Sci Data. 2018 May 15;5:180081. doi: 10.1038/sdata.2018.81. PubMed 29762554.
Backbone
  Vector backbone: pCMV
  Backbone size w/o insert (bp): 4502
  Vector type: Mammalian Expression
Growth in bacteria
  Bacterial resistance: Ampicillin, 100 μg/mL
  Growth temperature: 37°C
  Growth strain: XL1 Blue
  Copy number: High Copy
Gene/Insert
  Gene/Insert name: LF82_686
  Insert size (bp): 1410
  Promoter: CMV
  Tag / fusion protein: mEmerald (N terminal on backbone)
  Cloning method: Ligation Independent Cloning
  Sequencing primers: 5′ ACTTCTGCTCTAAAAGCTGCGG; 3′ CACTGCATTCTAGTTGTGGTTTGTC
Terms and licenses: Academic/Nonprofit Terms; Industry Terms: Not Available to Industry
How to cite: pCMV_mEm_4GS_LF82_686 was a gift from Alan Huett (Addgene plasmid # 100366 ; http://n2t.net/addgene:100366 ; RRID:Addgene_100366)
