>Addgene plasmid #100366 | pCMV_mEm_4GS_LF82_686 | depositor partial sequence | sequence record 183691 | Sequence across LF82 gene insert region
GCGGTTCCGGTGGCGGAGGTTTCCCGAATTCGTCGACGGAGATCTGATATGATTGGCGTGAAGTCCTGCG
GTGGTCCTAAGCAGACGCCGGATTCGGCGGATAATACCACTGTTGCCGACCTGACTCAGGAGGAACTGCG
CATTCTCGGCATCGAGGGCGACACGCCGCAGGATACGCTGCGTACGCTGGTTGGACGTATTAAAACCATT
CAGACGAATCAGGAAAATCTGGAGAAACAGAATGTTGCACTGGCAGAAGAAAATGCCCGGTTGCAAAACA
AGGGCAATAACGTGGACGGGCGCATCAATGATGCGGTGAATGCCGCCAAACAGGAGAGTACCCAGGCGCA
GCAAAAACTTCAGGCTGAACAGCAGCGGCTGGCTGGCCTGCTGGAATCACTGAAAAATACCGTTCCCGGC
CCGGGAGCGGGCAGCAATACTTCCGCAGGCAGTGACTTACCTGTCGGGCTGGGGCTGGGGCTGGAAGATG
CCGGGCAGGCCGAAACGGTGGCGCAGGGTACGCTCTGGATTGAACCGCAGGATGGTGTACAACTGGATCG
CAACGGCAAACCGGTGACCGGTGCAGCAGCTGCGACCAATGGCACTGGCACATTCCAGTTCCCCACGGCG
TTCGGTGGGCTGAATGACAACGCGATCACTCGTCAGAAAGCCGAACTGGATCGTAATGCGAAAAATCAGC
AGGCCATTGAGGAAACCGATCTGCCGGTTTATACCCTGCCGGAAAACTCCACGCTGGTTGGTAGCCAGGC
CATGACCGCCCTGCTGGGGCGCGTGCCGATTGATGGCAAAGTCACCGACCCCTATCCCTTTAAAGTGCTT
ATTGGTAAAGAGAACCTGACCGCCAACGGCATCGAGCTGCCAGATGTCGAAG
